LOCUS       Exported 2420 bp ds-DNA circular SYN 13-MAY-2021
DEFINITION  part designed to occupy position 15 of EMMA. Functional category:
            Selection marker.
ACCESSION   .
VERSION     .
KEYWORDS    YCe2046 HC_Kan_PuroR_p15
SOURCE      synthetic DNA construct
  ORGANISM  synthetic DNA construct
REFERENCE   1 (bases 1 to 2420)
  AUTHORS   Martella A, Matjusaitis M, Auxillos J, Pollard SM, Cai Y
  TITLE     EMMA: An Extensible Mammalian Modular Assembly Toolkit for the Rapid
            Design and Production of Diverse Expression Vectors.
  JOURNAL   ACS Synth Biol. 2017 Apr 24. doi: 10.1021/acssynbio.7b00016.
  PUBMED    28418644
REFERENCE   2 (bases 1 to 2420)
  AUTHORS   .
  TITLE     Direct Submission
  JOURNAL   Exported May 13, 2021 from SnapGene Server 1.1.58
            http://www.snapgene.com
FEATURES             Location/Qualifiers
     source          1..2420
                     /organism="synthetic DNA construct"
                     /mol_type="other DNA"
     CDS             89..688
                     /codon_start=1
                     /gene="pac from Streptomyces"
                     /product="puromycin N-acetyltransferase"
                     /label=PuroR
                     /note="confers resistance to puromycin"
                     /translation="MTEYKPTVRLATRDDVPRAVRTLAAAFADYPATRHTVDPDRHIER
                     VTELQELFLTRVGLDIGKVWVADDGAAVAVWTTPESVEAGAVFAEIGPRMAELSGSRLA
                     AQQQMEGLLAPHRPKEPAWFLATVGVSPDHQGKGLGSAVVLPGVEAAERAGVPAFLETS
                     APRNLPFYERLGFTVTADVECPKDRATWCMTRKPGA"
     primer_bind     complement(89..108)
                     /label=Puro-R
                     /note="Puromycin resistance gene, reverse primer. Also
                     called puro-variant-R"
     primer_bind     585..605
                     /label=Puro-F
                     /note="Puromycin resistance gene, forward primer"
     terminator      768..799
                     /label=tonB terminator
                     /note="bidirectional E. coli tonB-P14 transcription
                     terminator"
     promoter        800..902
                     /label=cat promoter
                     /note="promoter of the E. coli cat gene encoding
                     chloramphenicol acetyltransferase"
     CDS             903..1718
                     /codon_start=1
                     /gene="aph(3')-Ia"
                     /product="aminoglycoside phosphotransferase"
                     /label=KanR
                     /note="confers resistance to kanamycin in bacteria or G418
                     (Geneticin(R)) in eukaryotes"
                     /translation="MSHIQRETSCSRPRLNSNMDADLYGYKWARDNVGQSGATIYRLYG
                     KPDAPELFLKHGKGSVANDVTDEMVRLNWLTEFMPLPTIKHFIRTPDDAWLLTTAIPGK
                     TAFQVLEEYPDSGENIVDALAVFLRRLHSIPVCNCPFNGDRVFRLAQAQSRMNNGLVGA
                     SDFDDERNGWPVEQVWKEMHKLLPFSPDSVVTHGDFSLDNLIFDEGKLIGCIDVGRVGI
                     ADRYQDLAILWNCLGEFSPSLQKRLFQKYGIDNPDMNKLQFHLMLDEFF"
     primer_bind     complement(976..995)
                     /label=Kan-R
                     /note="Kanamycin resistance gene, reverse primer"
     terminator      1739..1766
                     /label=T7Te terminator
                     /note="phage T7 early transcription terminator"
     rep_origin      complement(1778..2365)
                     /direction=LEFT
                     /label=ori
                     /note="high-copy-number ColE1/pMB1/pBR322/pUC origin of
                     replication"
     primer_bind     complement(1858..1877)
                     /label=pBR322ori-F
                     /note="pBR322 origin, forward primer"
     terminator      2387..2416
                     /label=T3Te terminator
                     /note="phage T3 early transcription terminator"
ORIGIN
        1 agttgattgc agtccagtta cgctggagtc tgaggctcgt cctgaatgat atcaagcttg
       61 aattcgttac gtctcggcaa ccgccaccat gaccgagtac aagcccacgg tgcgcctcgc
      121 cacccgcgac gacgtcccca gggccgtacg caccctcgcc gccgcgttcg ccgactaccc
      181 cgccacgcgc cacaccgtcg atccggaccg ccacatcgag cgggtcaccg agctgcaaga
      241 actcttcctc acgcgcgtcg ggctcgacat cggcaaggtg tgggtcgcgg acgacggcgc
      301 cgcggtggcg gtctggacca cgccggagag cgtcgaagcg ggggcggtgt tcgccgagat
      361 cggcccgcgc atggccgagt tgagcggttc ccggctggcc gcgcagcaac agatggaagg
      421 cctcctggcg ccgcaccggc ccaaggagcc cgcgtggttc ctggccaccg tcggcgtgtc
      481 gcccgaccac cagggcaagg gtctgggcag cgccgtcgtg ctccccggag tggaggcggc
      541 cgagcgcgcc ggggtgcccg ccttcctgga aacctccgcg ccccgcaacc tccccttcta
      601 cgagcggctc ggcttcaccg tcaccgccga cgtcgagtgc ccgaaggacc gcgcgacctg
      661 gtgcatgacc cgcaagcccg gtgcctaata accctcgaga cgaaacgaat tctctagata
      721 tcgctcaata ctgaccattt aaatcatacc tgacctccat agcagaaagt caaaagcctc
      781 cgaccggagg cttttgactt gatcggcacg taagaggttc caactttcac cataatgaaa
      841 taagatcact accgggcgta ttttttgagt tatcgagatt ttcaggagct aaggaagcta
      901 aaatgagcca tattcaacgg gaaacgtctt gctcgaggcc gcgattaaat tccaacatgg
      961 atgctgattt atatgggtat aaatgggctc gcgataatgt cgggcaatca ggtgcgacaa
     1021 tctatcgatt gtatgggaag cccgatgcgc cagagttgtt tctgaaacat ggcaaaggta
     1081 gcgttgccaa tgatgttaca gatgagatgg tcaggctaaa ctggctgacg gaatttatgc
     1141 ctcttccgac catcaagcat tttatccgta ctcctgatga tgcatggtta ctcaccactg
     1201 cgatcccagg gaaaacagca ttccaggtat tagaagaata tcctgattca ggtgaaaata
     1261 ttgttgatgc gctggcagtg ttcctgcgcc ggttgcattc gattcctgtt tgtaattgtc
     1321 cttttaacgg cgatcgcgta tttcgtctcg ctcaggcgca atcacgaatg aataacggtt
     1381 tggttggtgc gagtgatttt gatgacgagc gtaatggctg gcctgttgaa caagtctgga
     1441 aagaaatgca taagcttttg ccattctcac cggattcagt cgtcactcat ggtgatttct
     1501 cacttgataa ccttattttt gacgagggga aattaatagg ttgtattgat gttggacgag
     1561 tcggaatcgc agaccgatac caggatcttg ccatcctatg gaactgcctc ggtgagtttt
     1621 ctccttcatt acagaaacgg ctttttcaaa aatatggtat tgataatcct gatatgaata
     1681 aattgcagtt tcacttgatg ctcgatgagt ttttctgagg gcccaaatgt aatcacctgg
     1741 ctcaccttcg ggtgggcctt tctgcgttgc tggcgttttt ccataggctc cgcccccctg
     1801 acgagcatca caaaaatcga tgctcaagtc agaggtggcg aaacccgaca ggactataaa
     1861 gataccaggc gtttccccct ggaagctccc tcgtgcgctc tcctgttccg accctgccgc
     1921 ttaccggata cctgtccgcc tttctccctt cgggaagcgt ggcgctttct catagctcac
     1981 gctgtaggta tctcagttcg gtgtaggtcg ttcgctccaa gctgggctgt gtgcacgaac
     2041 cccccgttca gcccgaccgc tgcgccttat ccggtaacta tcgtcttgag tccaacccgg
     2101 taagacacga cttatcgcca ctggcagcag ccactggtaa caggattagc agagcgaggt
     2161 atgtaggcgg tgctacagag ttcttgaagt ggtggcctaa ctacggctac actagaagaa
     2221 cagtatttgg tatctgcgct ctgctgaagc cagttacctc ggaaaaagag ttggtagctc
     2281 ttgatccggc aaacaaacca ccgctggtag cggtggtttt tttgtttgca agcagcagat
     2341 tacgcgcaga aaaaaaggat ctcaagaaga tcctttgatt ttctaccgaa gaaaggccca
     2401 cccgtgaagg tgagccagtg
//
