>Addgene plasmid #100692 | YCe2046 HC_Kan_PuroR_p15 | depositor full sequence | sequence record 189617 | YCe2046 HC_Kan_PuroR_p15 sequence 2423 bps
AGTTGATTGCAGTCCAGTTACGCTGGAGTCTGAGGCTCGTCCTGAATGATATCAAGCTTGAATTCGTTAC
GTCTCGGCAACCGCCACCATGACCGAGTACAAGCCCACGGTGCGCCTCGCCACCCGCGACGACGTCCCCA
GGGCCGTACGCACCCTCGCCGCCGCGTTCGCCGACTACCCCGCCACGCGCCACACCGTCGATCCGGACCG
CCACATCGAGCGGGTCACCGAGCTGCAAGAACTCTTCCTCACGCGCGTCGGGCTCGACATCGGCAAGGTG
TGGGTCGCGGACGACGGCGCCGCGGTGGCGGTCTGGACCACGCCGGAGAGCGTCGAAGCGGGGGCGGTGT
TCGCCGAGATCGGCCCGCGCATGGCCGAGTTGAGCGGTTCCCGGCTGGCCGCGCAGCAACAGATGGAAGG
CCTCCTGGCGCCGCACCGGCCCAAGGAGCCCGCGTGGTTCCTGGCCACCGTCGGCGTGTCGCCCGACCAC
CAGGGCAAGGGTCTGGGCAGCGCCGTCGTGCTCCCCGGAGTGGAGGCGGCCGAGCGCGCCGGGGTGCCCG
CCTTCCTGGAAACCTCCGCGCCCCGCAACCTCCCCTTCTACGAGCGGCTCGGCTTCACCGTCACCGCCGA
CGTCGAGTGCCCGAAGGACCGCGCGACCTGGTGCATGACCCGCAAGCCCGGTGCCTAATAACCCTCGAGA
CGAAACGAATTCTCTAGATATCGCTCAATACTGACCATTTAAATCATACCTGACCTCCATAGCAGAAAGT
CAAAAGCCTCCGACCGGAGGCTTTTGACTTGATCGGCACGTAAGAGGTTCCAACTTTCACCATAATGAAA
TAAGATCACTACCGGGCGTATTTTTTGAGTTATCGAGATTTTCAGGAGCTAAGGAAGCTAAAATGAGCCA
TATTCAACGGGAAACGTCTTGCTCGAGGCCGCGATTAAATTCCAACATGGATGCTGATTTATATGGGTAT
AAATGGGCTCGCGATAATGTCGGGCAATCAGGTGCGACAATCTATCGATTGTATGGGAAGCCCGATGCGC
CAGAGTTGTTTCTGAAACATGGCAAAGGTAGCGTTGCCAATGATGTTACAGATGAGATGGTCAGGCTAAA
CTGGCTGACGGAATTTATGCCTCTTCCGACCATCAAGCATTTTATCCGTACTCCTGATGATGCATGGTTA
CTCACCACTGCGATCCCAGGGAAAACAGCATTCCAGGTATTAGAAGAATATCCTGATTCAGGTGAAAATA
TTGTTGATGCGCTGGCAGTGTTCCTGCGCCGGTTGCATTCGATTCCTGTTTGTAATTGTCCTTTTAACGG
CGATCGCGTATTTCGTCTCGCTCAGGCGCAATCACGAATGAATAACGGTTTGGTTGGTGCGAGTGATTTT
GATGACGAGCGTAATGGCTGGCCTGTTGAACAAGTCTGGAAAGAAATGCATAAGCTTTTGCCATTCTCAC
CGGATTCAGTCGTCACTCATGGTGATTTCTCACTTGATAACCTTATTTTTGACGAGGGGAAATTAATAGG
TTGTATTGATGTTGGACGAGTCGGAATCGCAGACCGATACCAGGATCTTGCCATCCTATGGAACTGCCTC
GGTGAGTTTTCTCCTTCATTACAGAAACGGCTTTTTCAAAAATATGGTATTGATAATCCTGATATGAATA
AATTGCAGTTTCACTTGATGCTCGATGAGTTTTTCTAATGAGGGCCCAAATGTAATCACCTGGCTCACCT
TCGGGTGGGCCTTTCTGCGTTGCTGGCGTTTTTCCATAGGCTCCGCCCCCCTGACGAGCATCACAAAAAT
CGATGCTCAAGTCAGAGGTGGCGAAACCCGACAGGACTATAAAGATACCAGGCGTTTCCCCCTGGAAGCT
CCCTCGTGCGCTCTCCTGTTCCGACCCTGCCGCTTACCGGATACCTGTCCGCCTTTCTCCCTTCGGGAAG
CGTGGCGCTTTCTCATAGCTCACGCTGTAGGTATCTCAGTTCGGTGTAGGTCGTTCGCTCCAAGCTGGGC
TGTGTGCACGAACCCCCCGTTCAGCCCGACCGCTGCGCCTTATCCGGTAACTATCGTCTTGAGTCCAACC
CGGTAAGACACGACTTATCGCCACTGGCAGCAGCCACTGGTAACAGGATTAGCAGAGCGAGGTATGTAGG
CGGTGCTACAGAGTTCTTGAAGTGGTGGCCTAACTACGGCTACACTAGAAGAACAGTATTTGGTATCTGC
GCTCTGCTGAAGCCAGTTACCTCGGAAAAAGAGTTGGTAGCTCTTGATCCGGCAAACAAACCACCGCTGG
TAGCGGTGGTTTTTTTGTTTGCAAGCAGCAGATTACGCGCAGAAAAAAAGGATCTCAAGAAGATCCTTTG
ATTTTCTACCGAAGAAAGGCCCACCCGTGAAGGTGAGCCAGTG
Features (pLannotate 1.2.2; 7 found; start..end, strand, type, name):
     89..686     +  CDS            PuroR (fragment): puromycin N-acetyltransferase; pac from Streptomyces; confers resistance to puromycin
    768..799     +  terminator     tonB terminator: bidirectional E. coli tonB-P14 transcription terminator
    800..902     +  promoter       cat promoter: promoter of the E. coli cat gene encoding chloramphenicol acetyltransferase
    903..1718    +  CDS            KanR: aminoglycoside phosphotransferase; aph(3')-Ia; confers resistance to kanamycin in bacteria or G418 (Geneticin®) in eukaryotes
   1742..1769    +  terminator     T7Te terminator: phage T7 early transcription terminator
   1781..2368    -  rep_origin     ori: high-copy-number ColE1/pMB1/pBR322/pUC origin of replication
   2390..2419    -  terminator     T3Te terminator: phage T3 early transcription terminator
