[The description below was written by a language model from this plasmid's Addgene catalogue record, the feature table of its GenBank file and pLannotate feature annotations shown in this document.]
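Description:
YCe2046 HC_Kan_PuroR_p15 is a small synthetic-biology part plasmid (about 2.4 kb) from the EMMA (Extensible Mammalian Modular Assembly) toolkit, built in the pSMART HC_Kan backbone. It is a storage and donor vector for a single modular part rather than an expression construct in its own right. In E. coli it is maintained at high copy through a ColE1/pUC-type origin and selected with kanamycin, using an aph(3')-Ia aminoglycoside phosphotransferase gene driven by the cat promoter. The backbone places transcription terminators (tonB, T7 early and T3 early) around the cloning region and marker. This arrangement insulates the insert from read-through transcription, which helps keep cloned fragments stable.

The payload is PuroR, the Streptomyces pac coding sequence for puromycin N-acetyltransferase, which inactivates puromycin and so allows selection of mammalian cells carrying it. No mammalian promoter, polyadenylation signal or other eukaryotic regulatory element is annotated next to the coding sequence. This fits its role as a bare part assigned to position 15 of the EMMA layout, in the selection marker category, with expression signals presumably supplied by parts at neighbouring positions once a full vector is assembled. The record lists restriction-enzyme cloning but does not state the flanking sites or the assembly overhangs.

Two sequence records are held, of 2,420 and 2,423 nt, with the same feature order. The automated annotation of the longer one calls PuroR a slightly truncated fragment, a minor discrepancy the record does not explain.
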