Addgene plasmid #100692: YCe2046 HC_Kan_PuroR_p15
Purpose: part designed to occupy position 15 of EMMA. Functional category: Selection marker
Depositing lab: Yizhi Cai. Depositing organization: University of Edinburgh. Publication: EMMA: An Extensible Mammalian Modular Assembly Toolkit for the Rapid Design and Production of Diverse Expression Vectors. Martella A, Matjusaitis M, Auxillos J, Pollard SM, Cai Y. ACS Synth Biol. 2017 Apr 24. doi: 10.1021/acssynbio.7b00016. PubMed 28418644.
Backbone
  Vector backbone: pSMART HC_Kan
  Vector type: Synthetic Biology
Growth in bacteria
  Bacterial resistance: Kanamycin, 50 μg/mL
  Growth temperature: 37°C
  Growth strain: DH5alpha
  Copy number: High Copy
Gene/Insert
  Gene/Insert name: PuroR
  Cloning method: Restriction Enzyme; 5′ cloning site Unknown (unknown if destroyed); 3′ cloning site Unknown (unknown if destroyed)
Terms and licenses: Academic/Nonprofit Terms; Industry Terms: Not Available to Industry
Depositor comments: Puromycin resistance gene ecnoding a puromycin N-acetyl-transferase.
How to cite: YCe2046 HC_Kan_PuroR_p15 was a gift from Yizhi Cai (Addgene plasmid # 100692 ; http://n2t.net/addgene:100692 ; RRID:Addgene_100692)
